Addgene plasmid #57388: mEos2-Homer1-N-18
Purpose: Localization: Membrane Adaptor, Excitation: 505 / 569, Emission: 516 / 581
Depositing lab: Michael Davidson. Depositing organization: Florida State University, Tallahassee.
Backbone
  Vector backbone: mEos2-N1
  Backbone size w/o insert (bp): 4750
  Vector type: Mammalian Expression
  Selectable markers: Neomycin (select with G418)
Growth in bacteria
  Bacterial resistance: Kanamycin, 50 μg/mL
  Growth temperature: 37°C
  Growth strain: DH5alpha
  Copy number: High Copy
Gene/Insert
  Gene/Insert name: Homer1 (alt name: NM_031707.1)
  Species: R. norvegicus (rat)
  Entrez Gene: Homer1 (a.k.a. HOMER1F, Vesl-1)
  Promoter: CMV
  Tag / fusion protein: mEos2 (C terminal on backbone)
  Cloning method: Unknown
  Sequencing primers: 5′ CMV-F; 3′ SV40pA-R
Terms and licenses: Academic/Nonprofit Terms; Industry Terms
Depositor comments: . Excitation = 505 / 569; Emission = 516 / 581
How to cite: mEos2-Homer1-N-18 was a gift from Michael Davidson (Addgene plasmid # 57388 ; http://n2t.net/addgene:57388 ; RRID:Addgene_57388)
