[The description below was written by a language model from this plasmid's Addgene catalogue record.]
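Description:
mEos2-Homer1-N-18 is a mammalian expression plasmid built on the mEos2-N1 backbone (about 4.75 kb without the insert), an N1-style fusion vector in which a gene of interest is placed upstream of the fluorescent protein coding sequence. It is maintained as a high-copy plasmid in E. coli under kanamycin selection. It also carries a neomycin resistance marker, so transfected mammalian cells can be selected with G418. The record includes no feature table, so the origins of replication and other backbone elements are not explicitly listed. The use of an SV40 polyA reverse sequencing primer suggests that an SV40 polyadenylation signal lies downstream of the expression cassette.

The payload is rat (R. norvegicus) Homer1, also known as Vesl-1, expressed from the CMV promoter with mEos2 fused to its C terminus. The "N-18" in the name probably refers to the N1-type orientation and an 18-residue linker between the two proteins, but the record does not state this. mEos2 is a green-to-red photoconvertible fluorescent protein. The two recorded excitation/emission pairs correspond to its native green state (505/516 nm) and its photoconverted red state (569/581 nm). The catalogue lists the fusion as a localization marker for a membrane adaptor, which fits Homer1's role as a scaffolding protein. The construct is therefore suited to imaging Homer1 distribution in live or fixed mammalian cells. Photoconversion of mEos2 also allows tracking of selected protein populations and single-molecule localization microscopy such as PALM, although the record does not name specific applications.
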