>Addgene plasmid #57388 | mEos2-Homer1-N-18 | depositor partial sequence | sequence record 88521 | insert sequence
GGTGACCGTCAGATCCGCTAGCGCCACCATGGGGGAACAACCTATCTTCAGCACTCGAGCTCATGTCTTC
CAGATCGACCCAAACACAAAGAAGAACTGGGTACCCACCAGCAAGCATGCAGTTACTGTGTCTTATTTCT
ATGACAGCACAAGGAATGTGTATAGGATAATCAGTTTAGACGGCTCAAAGGCAATAATAAATAGCACCAT
CACTCCAAACATGACATTTACTAAAACATCTCAAAAGTTTGGCCAATGGGCTGATAGCCGGGCAAACACT
GTTTATGGACTGGGATTCTCCTCTGAGCATCATCTCTCAAAATTTGCAGAAAAGTTTCAGGAATTTAAAG
AAGCTGCTCGGCTGGCAAAGGAGAAGTCGCAGGAGAAGATGGAACTGACCAGTACCCCTTCACAGGAATC
AGCAGGAGGAGATCTTCAGTCTCCTTTAACACCAGAAAGTATCAATGGGACAGATGATGAGAGAACACCC
GATGTGACACAGAACTCAGAGCCAAGGGCTGAGCCAGCTCAGAATGCATTGCCATTTTCACATAGTGCCG
GGGATCGAACCCAGGGCCTCTCTCATGCTAGTTCAGCCATCAGCAAACACTGGGAGGCTGAACTAGCCAC
GCTCAAGGGGAACAATGCCAAGCTCACCGCAGCGCTGCTGGAGTCCACTGCCAACGTGAAGCAGTGGAAG
CAACAGCTGGCTGCCTACCAGGAGGAGGCAGAGCGGCTGCACAAGCGGGTCACGGAGCTGGAATGTGTTA
GTAGTCAAGCAAACGCGGTGCACAGCCACAAGACAGAGCTGAGTCAGACAGTGCAGGAGCTGGAAGAGAC
CCTAAAAGTAAAGGAAGAGGAAATAGAAAGATTAAAACAAGAAATTGATAACGCCAGAGAACTTCAAGAA
CAGAGGGACTCTTTGACTCAGAAACTACAGGAAGTTGAGATTCGAAATAAAGACCTGGAGGGGCAGCTGT
CGGAGCTGGAGCAGCGCCTGGAGAAGAGCCAGAGCGAGCAGGACGCTTTCCGCAGTAACCTGAAGACTCT
CCTAGAGATTCTGGACGGGAAAATATTTGAACTAACAGAATTGCGGGATAATTTGGCCAAGCTACTAGAA
TGCAGCGGGTCCAGCGGTTCTAGCGGCTCCGGGAGTGGAGGGGATCCACCGGTCGCCACCATGAGTGCGA
TTAAGCCAGACATGAAGATCAAACTCCGTATGGAAGGCAACGTAAACGGGCACCACTTTGTGATCGACGG
AGATGGTACAGGCAAGCCTTTTGAGGGAAAACAGAGTATGGATCTTGAAGTCAAAGAGGGCGGACCTCTG
CCTTTTGCCTTTGATATCCTGACCACTGCATTCCATTACGGCAACAGGGTATTCGCCAAATATCCAGACA
ACATACAAGACTATTTTAAGCAGTCGTTTCCTAAGGGGTATTCGTGGGAACGAAGCTTGACTTTCGAAGA
CGGGGGCATTTGCATTGCCAGAAACGACATAACAATGGAAGGGGACACTTTCTATAATAAAGTTCGATTT
TATGGTACCAACTTTCCCGCCAATGGTCCAGTTATGCAGAAGAAGACGCTGAAATGGGAGCCCTCCACTG
AGAAAATGTATGTGCGTGATGGAGTGCTGACGGGTGATATTCATATGGCTTTGTTGCTTGAAGGAAATGC
CCATTACCGATGTGACTTCAGAACTACTTACAAAGCTAAGGAGAAGGGTGTCAAGTTACCAGGCTACCAC
TTTGTGGACCACTGCATTGAGATTTTAAGCCATGACAAAGATTACAACAAGGTTAAGCTGTATGAGCATG
CTGTTGCTCATTCTGGATTGCCTGACAATGCCAGACGATAAGCGGCCGCGACTCTAGATCATAATCAGCC
ATACCACATTGTAGGAGGAAAGCCCCG
