LOCUS       Exported 5769 bp ds-DNA circular SYN 12-MAY-2021
DEFINITION  Localization: Membrane Adaptor, Excitation: 505 / 569, Emission: 516
            / 581.
ACCESSION   .
VERSION     .
KEYWORDS    mEos2-Homer1-N-18
SOURCE      synthetic DNA construct
  ORGANISM  synthetic DNA construct
REFERENCE   1 (bases 1 to 5769)
  TITLE     Davidson Photoactivatable Fluorescent Proteins
REFERENCE   2 (bases 1 to 5769)
  AUTHORS   .
  TITLE     Direct Submission
  JOURNAL   Exported May 12, 2021 from SnapGene Server 1.1.58
            http://www.snapgene.com
FEATURES             Location/Qualifiers
     source          1..5769
                     /organism="synthetic DNA construct"
                     /mol_type="other DNA"
     promoter        1..204
                     /label=CMV promoter
                     /note="human cytomegalovirus (CMV) immediate early
                     promoter"
     primer_bind     155..175
                     /label=CMV-F
                     /note="Human CMV immediate early promoter, forward primer"
     regulatory      233..242
                     /regulatory_class="other"
                     /note="vertebrate consensus sequence for strong initiation
                     of translation (Kozak, 1987)"
     CDS             1391..2071
                     /codon_start=1
                     /product="monomeric variant of green-to-red photoswitchable
                     fluorescent protein EosFP (McKinney et al., 2009)"
                     /label=mEos2
                     /translation="MSAIKPDMKIKLRMEGNVNGHHFVIDGDGTGKPFEGKQSMDLEVK
                     EGGPLPFAFDILTTAFHYGNRVFAKYPDNIQDYFKQSFPKGYSWERSLTFEDGGICIAR
                     NDITMEGDTFYNKVRFYGTNFPANGPVMQKKTLKWEPSTEKMYVRDGVLTGDIHMALLL
                     EGNAHYRCDFRTTYKAKEKGVKLPGYHFVDHCIEILSHDKDYNKVKLYEHAVAHSGLPD
                     NARR"
     polyA_signal    2193..2314
                     /label=SV40 poly(A) signal
                     /note="SV40 polyadenylation signal"
     primer_bind     complement(2230..2249)
                     /label=SV40pA-R
                     /note="SV40 polyA, reverse primer"
     primer_bind     2284..2303
                     /label=EBV-rev
                     /note="SV40 polyA terminator, reverse primer"
     rep_origin      complement(2321..2776)
                     /direction=LEFT
                     /label=f1 ori
                     /note="f1 bacteriophage origin of replication; arrow
                     indicates direction of (+) strand synthesis"
     primer_bind     complement(2458..2479)
                     /label=F1ori-F
                     /note="F1 origin, forward primer"
     primer_bind     2670..2689
                     /label=F1ori-R
                     /note="F1 origin, reverse primer"
     promoter        2803..2907
                     /gene="bla"
                     /label=AmpR promoter
     promoter        2909..3266
                     /label=SV40 promoter
                     /note="SV40 enhancer and early promoter"
     primer_bind     complement(2932..2952)
                     /label=pBABE 3'
                     /note="SV40 enhancer, reverse primer for pBABE vectors"
     rep_origin      3117..3252
                     /label=SV40 ori
                     /note="SV40 origin of replication"
     primer_bind     3179..3198
                     /label=SV40pro-F
                     /note="SV40 promoter/origin, forward primer"
     CDS             3301..4095
                     /codon_start=1
                     /gene="aph(3')-II (or nptII)"
                     /product="aminoglycoside phosphotransferase from Tn5"
                     /label=NeoR/KanR
                     /note="confers resistance to neomycin, kanamycin, and G418
                     (Geneticin(R))"
                     /translation="MIEQDGLHAGSPAAWVERLFGYDWAQQTIGCSDAAVFRLSAQGRP
                     VLFVKTDLSGALNELQDEAARLSWLATTGVPCAAVLDVVTEAGRDWLLLGEVPGQDLLS
                     SHLAPAEKVSIMADAMRRLHTLDPATCPFDHQAKHRIERARTRMEAGLVDQDDLDEEHQ
                     GLAPAELFARLKASMPDGEDLVVTHGDACLPNIMVENGRFSGFIDCGRLGVADRYQDIA
                     LATRDIAEELGGEWADRFLVLYGIAAPDSQRIAFYRLLDEFF"
     primer_bind     complement(3355..3374)
                     /label=Neo-R
                     /note="Neomycin resistance gene, reverse primer"
     primer_bind     3965..3984
                     /label=Neo-F
                     /note="Neomycin resistance gene, forward primer"
     primer_bind     complement(4283..4302)
                     /label=TK-pA-R
                     /note="Thymidine kinase polyA, reverse primer"
     polyA_signal    4327..4374
                     /label=HSV TK poly(A) signal
                     /note="herpes simplex virus thymidine kinase
                     polyadenylation signal (Cole and Stacy, 1985)"
     rep_origin      4703..5291
                     /direction=RIGHT
                     /label=ori
                     /note="high-copy-number ColE1/pMB1/pBR322/pUC origin of
                     replication"
     primer_bind     5192..5211
                     /label=pBR322ori-F
                     /note="pBR322 origin, forward primer"
     enhancer        5466..5769
                     /label=CMV enhancer
                     /note="human cytomegalovirus immediate early enhancer"
ORIGIN
        1 gtgatgcggt tttggcagta catcaatggg cgtggatagc ggtttgactc acggggattt
       61 ccaagtctcc accccattga cgtcaatggg agtttgtttt ggcaccaaaa tcaacgggac
      121 tttccaaaat gtcgtaacaa ctccgcccca ttgacgcaaa tgggcggtag gcgtgtacgg
      181 tgggaggtct atataagcag agctggttta gtgaaccgtc agatccgcta gcgccaccat
      241 gggggaacaa cctatcttca gcactcgagc tcatgtcttc cagatcgacc caaacacaaa
      301 gaagaactgg gtacccacca gcaagcatgc agttactgtg tcttatttct atgacagcac
      361 aaggaatgtg tataggataa tcagtttaga cggctcaaag gcaataataa atagcaccat
      421 cactccaaac atgacattta ctaaaacatc tcaaaagttt ggccaatggg ctgatagccg
      481 ggcaaacact gtttatggac tgggattctc ctctgagcat catctctcaa aatttgcaga
      541 aaagtttcag gaatttaaag aagctgctcg gctggcaaag gagaagtcgc aggagaagat
      601 ggaactgacc agtacccctt cacaggaatc agcaggagga gatcttcagt ctcctttaac
      661 accagaaagt atcaatggga cagatgatga gagaacaccc gatgtgacac agaactcaga
      721 gccaagggct gagccagctc agaatgcatt gccattttca catagtgccg gggatcgaac
      781 ccagggcctc tctcatgcta gttcagccat cagcaaacac tgggaggctg aactagccac
      841 gctcaagggg aacaatgcca agctcaccgc agcgctgctg gagtccactg ccaacgtgaa
      901 gcagtggaag caacagctgg ctgcctacca ggaggaggca gagcggctgc acaagcgggt
      961 cacggagctg gaatgtgtta gtagtcaagc aaacgcggtg cacagccaca agacagagct
     1021 gagtcagaca gtgcaggagc tggaagagac cctaaaagta aaggaagagg aaatagaaag
     1081 attaaaacaa gaaattgata acgccagaga acttcaagaa cagagggact ctttgactca
     1141 gaaactacag gaagttgaga ttcgaaataa agacctggag gggcagctgt cggagctgga
     1201 gcagcgcctg gagaagagcc agagcgagca ggacgctttc cgcagtaacc tgaagactct
     1261 cctagagatt ctggacggga aaatatttga actaacagaa ttgcgggata atttggccaa
     1321 gctactagaa tgcagcgggt ccagcggttc tagcggctcc gggagtggag gggatccacc
     1381 ggtcgccacc atgagtgcga ttaagccaga catgaagatc aaactccgta tggaaggcaa
     1441 cgtaaacggg caccactttg tgatcgacgg agatggtaca ggcaagcctt ttgagggaaa
     1501 acagagtatg gatcttgaag tcaaagaggg cggacctctg ccttttgcct ttgatatcct
     1561 gaccactgca ttccattacg gcaacagggt attcgccaaa tatccagaca acatacaaga
     1621 ctattttaag cagtcgtttc ctaaggggta ttcgtgggaa cgaagcttga ctttcgaaga
     1681 cgggggcatt tgcattgcca gaaacgacat aacaatggaa ggggacactt tctataataa
     1741 agttcgattt tatggtacca actttcccgc caatggtcca gttatgcaga agaagacgct
     1801 gaaatgggag ccctccactg agaaaatgta tgtgcgtgat ggagtgctga cgggtgatat
     1861 tcatatggct ttgttgcttg aaggaaatgc ccattaccga tgtgacttca gaactactta
     1921 caaagctaag gagaagggtg tcaagttacc aggctaccac tttgtggacc actgcattga
     1981 gattttaagc catgacaaag attacaacaa ggttaagctg tatgagcatg ctgttgctca
     2041 ttctggattg cctgacaatg ccagacgata agcggccgcg actctagatc ataatcagcc
     2101 ataccacatt tgtagaggtt ttacttgctt taaaaaacct cccacacctc cccctgaacc
     2161 tgaaacataa aatgaatgca attgttgttg ttaacttgtt tattgcagct tataatggtt
     2221 acaaataaag caatagcatc acaaatttca caaataaagc atttttttca ctgcattcta
     2281 gttgtggttt gtccaaactc atcaatgtat cttaaggcgt aaattgtaag cgttaatatt
     2341 ttgttaaaat tcgcgttaaa tttttgttaa atcagctcat tttttaacca ataggccgaa
     2401 atcggcaaaa tcccttataa atcaaaagaa tagaccgaga tagggttgag tgttgttcca
     2461 gtttggaaca agagtccact attaaagaac gtggactcca acgtcaaagg nnnnnnnnnn
     2521 nnnnnnnnnn nnnnnnnnnn nnnnnnnnnn nnnnnnnnnt nnnnnnnnnn nnnnnnnnnn
     2581 nnnnnnnnnn nnnnnnnnnn nnnnnnnnnn nnnnnnnnnn nnnnnnnnnn nnnnnnnnnn
     2641 nnnnnnnnnn ngnnnnnnnn nnnnnnnnnn nnnnnnnnnn nnnnnnnnnn nnnnnnnnnn
     2701 nnnnnnnnnn nnnnnnnnnn nnnnnnnnnn nnnnnnnnnn nnnnnnnnnn nnnnnnnnnn
     2761 nnnnnnnnnn nnnnnncagg tggcactttt cggggaaatg tgcgcggaac ccctatttgt
     2821 ttatttttct aaatacattc aaatatgtat ccgctcatga gacaataacc ctgataaatg
     2881 cttcaataat attgaaaaag gaagagtcct gaggcggaaa gaaccagctg tggaatgtgt
     2941 gtcagttagg gtgtggaaag tccccaggct ccccagcagg cagaagtatg caaagcatgc
     3001 atctcaatta gtcagcaacc aggtgtggaa agtccccagg ctccccagca ggcagaagta
     3061 tgcaaagcat gcatctcaat tagtcagcaa ccatagtccc gcccctaact ccgcccatcc
     3121 cgcccctaac tccgcccagt tccgcccatt ctccgcccca tggctgacta atttttttta
     3181 tttatgcaga ggccgaggcc gcctcggcct ctgagctatt ccagaagtag tgaggaggct
     3241 tttttggagg cctaggcttt tgcaaagatc gatcaagaga caggatgagg atcgtttcgc
     3301 atgattgaac aagatggatt gcacgcaggt tctccggccg cttgggtgga gaggctattc
     3361 ggctatgact gggcacaaca gacaatcggc tgctctgatg ccgccgtgtt ccggctgtca
     3421 gcgcaggggc gcccggttct ttttgtcaag accgacctgt ccggtgccct gaatgaactg
     3481 caagacgagg cagcgcggct atcgtggctg gccacgacgg gcgttccttg cgcagctgtg
     3541 ctcgacgttg tcactgaagc gggaagggac tggctgctat tgggcgaagt gccggggcag
     3601 gatctcctgt catctcacct tgctcctgcc gagaaagtat ccatcatggc tgatgcaatg
     3661 cggcggctgc atacgcttga tccggctacc tgcccattcg accaccaagc gaaacatcgc
     3721 atcgagcgag cacgtactcg gatggaagcc ggtcttgtcg atcaggatga tctggacgaa
     3781 gagcatcagg ggctcgcgcc agccgaactg ttcgccaggc tcaaggcgag catgcccgac
     3841 ggcgaggatc tcgtcgtgac ccatggcgat gcctgcttgc cgaatatcat ggtggaaaat
     3901 ggccgctttt ctggattcat cgactgtggc cggctgggtg tggcggaccg ctatcaggac
     3961 atagcgttgg ctacccgtga tattgctgaa gagcttggcg gcgaatgggc tgaccgcttc
     4021 ctcgtgcttt acggtatcgc cgctcccgat tcgcagcgca tcgccttcta tcgccttctt
     4081 gacgagttct tctgagcggg actctggggt tcgaaatgac cgaccaagcg acgcccaacc
     4141 tgccatcacg agatttcgat tccaccgccg ccttctatga aaggttgggc ttcggaatcg
     4201 ttttccggga cgccggctgg atgatcctcc agcgcgggga tctcatgctg gagttcttcg
     4261 cccaccctag ggggaggcta actgaaacac ggaaggagac aataccggaa ggaacccgcg
     4321 ctatgacggc aataaaaaga cagaataaaa cgcacggtgt tgggtcgttt gttcataaac
     4381 gcggggttcg gtcccagggc tggcactctg tcgatacccc accgagaccc cattggggcc
     4441 aatacgcccg cgtttcttcc ttttccccac cccacccccc aagttcgggt gaaggcccag
     4501 ggctcgcagc caacgtcggg gcggcaggcc ctgccatagc ctcaggttac tcatatatac
     4561 tttagattga tttaaaactt catttttaat ttaaaaggat ctaggtgaag atcctttttg
     4621 ataatctcat gaccaaaatc ccttaacgtg agttttcgtt ccactgagcg tcagaccccg
     4681 tagaaaagat caaaggatct tcttgagatc ctttttttct gcgcgtaatc tgctgcttgc
     4741 aaacaaaaaa accaccgcta ccagcggtgg tttgtttgcc ggatcaagag ctaccaactc
     4801 tttttccgaa ggtaactggc ttcagcagag cgcagatacc aaatactgtt cttctagtgt
     4861 agccgtagtt aggccaccac ttcaagaact ctgtagcacc gcctacatac ctcgctctgc
     4921 taatcctgtt accagtggct gctgccagtg gcgataagtc gtgtcttacc gggttggact
     4981 caagacgata gttaccggat aaggcgcagc ggtcgggctg aacggggggt tcgtgcacac
     5041 agcccagctt ggagcgaacg acctacaccg aactgagata cctacagcgt gagctatgag
     5101 aaagcgccac gcttcccgaa gggagaaagg cggacaggta tccggtaagc ggcagggtcg
     5161 gaacaggaga gcgcacgagg gagcttccag ggggaaacgc ctggtatctt tatagtcctg
     5221 tcgggtttcg ccacctctga cttgagcgtc gatttttgtg atgctcgtca ggggggcgga
     5281 gcctatggaa aaacgccagc aacgcggcct ttttacggtt cctggccttt tgctggcctt
     5341 ttgctcacat gttctttcct gcgttatccc ctgattctgt ggataaccgt attaccgcca
     5401 tgcattagtt attaatagta atcaattacg gggtcattag ttcatagccc atatatggag
     5461 ttccgcgtta cataacttac ggtaaatggc ccgcctggct gaccgcccaa cgacccccgc
     5521 ccattgacgt caataatgac gtatgttccc atagtaacgc caatagggac tttccattga
     5581 cgtcaatggg tggagtattt acggtaaact gcccacttgg cagtacatca agtgtatcat
     5641 atgccaagta cgccccctat tgacgtcaat gacggtaaat ggcccgcctg gcattatgcc
     5701 cagtacatga ccttatggga ctttcctact tggcagtaca tctacgtatt agtcatcgct
     5761 attaccatg
//
